>Addgene plasmid #162762 | pGEM-sgMUC4_dual-MTS-3x-Set I | depositor full sequence | sequence record 315349 | pGEM-sgMUC4_dual-MTS-3x-Set I sequence 4978 bps
GGGCGAATTGGCCAAGTCGGCCGAGCTCGAATTCGTCGACAATGCGTCGAGATCCAATTAGTTATTAGAG
GGCCTATTTCCCATGATTCCTTCATATTTGCATATACGATACAAGGCTGTTAGAGAGATAATTGGAATTA
ATTTGACTGTAAACACAAAGATATTAGTACAAAATACGTGACGTAGAAAGTAATAATTTCTTGGGTAGTT
TGCAGTTTTAAAATTATGTTTTAAAATGGACTATCATATGCTTACCGTAACTTGAAAGTATTTCGATTTC
TTGGCTTTATATATCTTGTGGAAAGGACGAAACACCGAAGAGTGGAGGCCGTGCGCGGGTTTGAGAGCTA
TGCTGGAAACAGCATAGCAAGTTCAAATAAGGCTAGTCCGTTATCAACTTGGCCCCGGAGCAGAACGACA
GGAGTTGTGTTTGTGGACGAAGCAAGCTCAGTCACGACATCACTTACGCTAGCCTGCAGTCTGCTCCGGG
GCCAGTGGCACCGAGTCGGTGCTTTTTTTATTGGATCGGATGCCGGGACCGACGAGTGCAGAGGCGTGCA
AGCGAGCTTGGCGTAATCATGGTCATAGCTGTTTCCTGTGTGAAATTGTTATCCGCTCACAACTCGACAA
TGCGTCGAGATCCAATTAGTTATTAGAGGGCCTATTTCCCATGATTCCTTCATATTTGCATATACGATAC
AAGGCTGTTAGAGAGATAATTGGAATTAATTTGACTGTAAACACAAAGATATTAGTACAAAATACGTGAC
GTAGAAAGTAATAATTTCTTGGGTAGTTTGCAGTTTTAAAATTATGTTTTAAAATGGACTATCATATGCT
TACCGTAACTTGAAAGTATTTCGATTTCTTGGCTTTATATATCTTGTGGAAAGGACGAAACACCGCAAGC
AAGGGAAGCGACAAGGGTTTGAGAGCTATGCTGGAAACAGCATAGCAAGTTCAAATAAGGCTAGTCCGTT
ATCAACTTGGCCCCGGAGCAGAACGACAGGAGTTGTGTTTGTGGACGAAGCAAGCTCAGTCACGACATCA
CTTACGCTAGCCTGCAGTCTGCTCCGGGGCCAGTGGCACCGAGTCGGTGCTTTTTTTATTGGATCGGATG
CCGGGACCGACGAGTGCAGAGCGTGCAAGCGAGCTTGGCGTAATCATGGTCATAGCTGTTTCCTGTGTGA
AATTGTTATCCGCTCACAACTCGACAATGCGTCGAGATCCAATTAGTTATTAGAGGGCCTATTTCCCATG
ATTCCTTCATATTTGCATATACGATACAAGGCTGTTAGAGAGATAATTGGAATTAATTTGACTGTAAACA
CAAAGATATTAGTACAAAATACGTGACGTAGAAAGTAATAATTTCTTGGGTAGTTTGCAGTTTTAAAATT
ATGTTTTAAAATGGACTATCATATGCTTACCGTAACTTGAAAGTATTTCGATTTCTTGGCTTTATATATC
TTGTGGAAAGGACGAAACACCGTACACCCTTGTGTACAGAGCTGTTTGAGAGCTATGCTGGAAACAGCAT
AGCAAGTTCAAATAAGGCTAGTCCGTTATCAACTTGGCCCCGGAGCAGAACGACAGGAGTTGTGTTTGTG
GACGAAGCAAGCTCAGTCACGACATCACTTACGCTAGCCTGCAGTCTGCTCCGGGGCCAGTGGCACCGAG
TCGGTGCTTTTTTTATTGGATCGGATGCCGGGACCGACGAGTGCAGAGGCGTGCAAGCGAGCTTGGCGTA
ATCATGGTCATAGCTGTTTCCTGTGTGAAATTGTTATCCGCTCACAACTCGAGGGATCCGGGCCCTCTAG
ATGCGGCCGCATGCATAAGCTTGAGTATTCTATAGTGTCACCTAAATAGCTTGGCGTAATCATGGTCATA
GCTGTTTCCTGTGTGAAATTGTTATCCGCTCACAATTCCACACAACATACGAGCCGGAAGCATAAAGTGT
AAAGCCTGGGGTGCCTAATGAGTGAGCTAACTCACATTAATTGCGTTGCGCTCACTGCCCGCTTTCCAGT
CGGGAAACCTGTCGTGCCAGCTGCATTAATGAATCGGCCAACGCGCGGGGAGAGGCGGTTTGCGTATTGG
GCGCTCTTCCGCTTCCTCGCTCACTGACTCGCTGCGCTCGGTCGTTCGGCTGCGGCGAGCGGTATCAGCT
CACTCAAAGGCGGTAATACGGTTATCCACAGAATCAGGGGATAACGCAGGAAAGAACATGTGAGCAAAAG
GCCAGCAAAAGGCCAGGAACCGTAAAAAGGCCGCGTTGCTGGCGTTTTTCCATAGGCTCCGCCCCCCTGA
CGAGCATCACAAAAATCGACGCTCAAGTCAGAGGTGGCGAAACCCGACAGGACTATAAAGATACCAGGCG
TTTCCCCCTGGAAGCTCCCTCGTGCGCTCTCCTGTTCCGACCCTGCCGCTTACCGGATACCTGTCCGCCT
TTCTCCCTTCGGGAAGCGTGGCGCTTTCTCATAGCTCACGCTGTAGGTATCTCAGTTCGGTGTAGGTCGT
TCGCTCCAAGCTGGGCTGTGTGCACGAACCCCCCGTTCAGCCCGACCGCTGCGCCTTATCCGGTAACTAT
CGTCTTGAGTCCAACCCGGTAAGACACGACTTATCGCCACTGGCAGCAGCCACTGGTAACAGGATTAGCA
GAGCGAGGTATGTAGGCGGTGCTACAGAGTTCTTGAAGTGGTGGCCTAACTACGGCTACACTAGAAGAAC
AGTATTTGGTATCTGCGCTCTGCTGAAGCCAGTTACCTTCGGAAAAAGAGTTGGTAGCTCTTGATCCGGC
AAACAAACCACCGCTGGTAGCGGTGGTTTTTTTGTTTGCAAGCAGCAGATTACGCGCAGAAAAAAAGGAT
CTCAAGAAGATCCTTTGATCTTTTCTACGGGGTCTGACGCTCAGTGGAACGAAAACTCACGTTAAGGGAT
TTTGGTCATGAGATTATCAAAAAGGATCTTCACCTAGATCCTTTTAAATTAAAAATGAAGTTTTAAATCA
ATCTAAAGTATATATGAGTAAACTTGGTCTGACAGTTACCAATGCTTAATCAGTGAGGCACCTATCTCAG
CGATCTGTCTATTTCGTTCATCCATAGTTGCCTGACTCCCCGTCGTGTAGATAACTACGATACGGGAGGG
CTTACCATCTGGCCCCAGTGCTGCAATGATACCGCGAGACCCACGCTCACCGGCTCCAGATTTATCAGCA
ATAAACCAGCCAGCCGGAAGGGCCGAGCGCAGAAGTGGTCCTGCAACTTTATCCGCCTCCATCCAGTCTA
TTAATTGTTGCCGGGAAGCTAGAGTAAGTAGTTCGCCAGTTAATAGTTTGCGCAACGTTGTTGCCATTGC
TACAGGCATCGTGGTGTCACGCTCGTCGTTTGGTATGGCTTCATTCAGCTCCGGTTCCCAACGATCAAGG
CGAGTTACATGATCCCCCATGTTGTGCAAAAAAGCGGTTAGCTCCTTCGGTCCTCCGATCGTTGTCAGAA
GTAAGTTGGCCGCAGTGTTATCACTCATGGTTATGGCAGCACTGCATAATTCTCTTACTGTCATGCCATC
CGTAAGATGCTTTTCTGTGACTGGTGAGTACTCAACCAAGTCATTCTGAGAATAGTGTATGCGGCGACCG
AGTTGCTCTTGCCCGGCGTCAATACGGGATAATACCGCGCCACATAGCAGAACTTTAAAAGTGCTCATCA
TTGGAAAACGTTCTTCGGGGCGAAAACTCTCAAGGATCTTACCGCTGTTGAGATCCAGTTCGATGTAACC
CACTCGTGCACCCAACTGATCTTCAGCATCTTTTACTTTCACCAGCGTTTCTGGGTGAGCAAAAACAGGA
AGGCAAAATGCCGCAAAAAAGGGAATAAGGGCGACACGGAAATGTTGAATACTCATACTCTTCCTTTTTC
AATATTATTGAAGCATTTATCAGGGTTATTGTCTCATGAGCGGATACATATTTGAATGTATTTAGAAAAA
TAAACAAATAGGGGTTCCGCGCACATTTCCCCGAAAAGTGCCACCTGACGTCTAAGAAACCATTATTATC
ATGACATTAACCTATAAAAATAGGCGTATCACGAGGCCCTTTCGTCTCGCGCGTTTCGGTGATGACGGTG
AAAACCTCTGACACATGCAGCTCCCGGAGACGGTCACAGCTTGTCTGTAAGCGGATGCCGGGAGCAGACA
AGCCCGTCAGGGCGCGTCAGCGGGTGTTGGCGGGTGTCGGGGCTGGCTTAACTATGCGGCATCAGAGCAG
ATTGTACTGAGAGTGCACCATATGCGGTGTGAAATACCGCACAGATGCGTAAGGAGAAAATACCGCATCA
GGAAATTGTAAGCGTTAATATTTTGTTAAAATTCGCGTTAAATTTTTGTTAAATCAGCTCATTTTTTAAC
CAATAGGCCGAAATCGGCAAAATCCCTTATAAATCAAAAGAATAGACCGAGATAGGGT
[37 nt withheld, positions 4469-4505]
AAAGAACGTGGACTCCAACGTCAAAGG
[49 nt withheld, positions 4533-4581]
T
[91 nt withheld, positions 4583-4673]
G
[124 nt withheld, positions 4675-4798]
CCATTCGCCATTCAGGCTGCGCAACTGTTGGGAAGGGCGATCGGTGCGGGCCTCTTCGCTATTACGCCAG
CTGGCGAAAGGGGGATGTGCTGCAAGGCGATTAAGTTGGGTAACGCCAGGGTTTTCCCAGTCACGACGTT
GTAAAACGACGGCCAGTGAATTGTAATACGACTCACTATA
Features (pLannotate 1.2.2; 25 found; start..end, strand, type, name):
     68..308     +  promoter       U6 promoter: RNA polymerase III promoter for human U6 snRNA
    357..401     +  misc_RNA       tracrRNA (fragment): trans-activating CRISPR RNA for the Streptococcus pyogenes CRISPR/Cas9 system
    494..512     +  misc_RNA       gRNA scaffold (fragment): guide RNA scaffold for the Streptococcus pyogenes CRISPR/Cas9 system
    606..622     -  protein_bind   lac operator: The lac repressor binds to the lac operator to inhibit transcription in E. coli. This inhibition can be relieved by adding lactose or isopropyl-β-D-thiogalactopyranoside (IPTG). lac repressor encoded by lacI
    656..896     +  promoter       U6 promoter: RNA polymerase III promoter for human U6 snRNA
    945..989     +  misc_RNA       tracrRNA (fragment): trans-activating CRISPR RNA for the Streptococcus pyogenes CRISPR/Cas9 system
   1082..1100    +  misc_RNA       gRNA scaffold (fragment): guide RNA scaffold for the Streptococcus pyogenes CRISPR/Cas9 system
   1193..1209    -  protein_bind   lac operator: The lac repressor binds to the lac operator to inhibit transcription in E. coli. This inhibition can be relieved by adding lactose or isopropyl-β-D-thiogalactopyranoside (IPTG). lac repressor encoded by lacI
   1243..1483    +  promoter       U6 promoter: RNA polymerase III promoter for human U6 snRNA
   1532..1576    +  misc_RNA       tracrRNA (fragment): trans-activating CRISPR RNA for the Streptococcus pyogenes CRISPR/Cas9 system
   1669..1687    +  misc_RNA       gRNA scaffold (fragment): guide RNA scaffold for the Streptococcus pyogenes CRISPR/Cas9 system
   1781..1797    -  protein_bind   lac operator: The lac repressor binds to the lac operator to inhibit transcription in E. coli. This inhibition can be relieved by adding lactose or isopropyl-β-D-thiogalactopyranoside (IPTG). lac repressor encoded by lacI
   1849..1867    -  promoter       SP6 promoter: promoter for bacteriophage SP6 RNA polymerase
   1909..1925    -  protein_bind   lac operator: The lac repressor binds to the lac operator to inhibit transcription in E. coli. This inhibition can be relieved by adding lactose or isopropyl-β-D-thiogalactopyranoside (IPTG). lac repressor encoded by lacI
   1933..1963    -  promoter       lac promoter: promoter for the E. coli lac operon
   1978..1999    -  protein_bind   CAP binding site: CAP binding activates transcription in the presence of cAMP. E. coli catabolite activator protein
   2012..2104    -  CDS            lacI (fragment): lac repressor; lacI; The lac repressor binds to the lac operator to inhibit transcription in E. coli. This inhibition can be relieved by adding lactose or isopropyl-β-D-thiogalactopyranoside (IPTG).
   2287..2875    -  rep_origin     ori: high-copy-number ColE1/pMB1/pBR322/pUC origin of replication
   3046..3906    -  CDS            AmpR: β-lactamase; bla; confers resistance to ampicillin, carbenicillin, and related antibiotics
   3907..4011    -  promoter       AmpR promoter: bla
   4106..4141    +  CDS            rop (fragment): Rop protein, which maintains plasmids at low copy number; rop
   4243..4342    +  misc_feature   bom (fragment): basis of mobility region from pBR322
   4370..4798    -  rep_origin     f1 ori (sequence partly withheld): f1 bacteriophage origin of replication; arrow indicates direction of (+) strand synthesis
   4802..4959    -  CDS            lacZα (fragment): LacZα fragment of β-galactosidase; lacZ fragment
   4962..2       +  promoter       T7 promoter (across the origin): promoter for bacteriophage T7 RNA polymerase
