[The description below was written by a language model from this plasmid's Addgene catalogue record and pLannotate feature annotations shown in this document.]
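Description:
pGEM-sgMUC4_dual-MTS-3x-Set I is a 4,978 bp plasmid built on the pGEM-11zf(+) cloning backbone and catalogued as a mammalian expression vector. It carries three tandem guide RNA expression units directed at the human MUC4 locus. It is propagated in E. coli from a high-copy ColE1/pUC-type origin under ampicillin selection (AmpR with its own bla promoter). It retains the usual pGEM features: an f1 origin for single-stranded DNA production, flanking T7 and SP6 phage promoters, and a lacZα fragment with lac promoter/operator elements. There is no mammalian selection marker or eukaryotic origin in the annotation, so the plasmid is suited to transient delivery.

The payload consists of three near-identically spaced cassettes in the same orientation. Each is driven by its own human U6 RNA polymerase III promoter, so the three guides (sgMUC4_dual-MTS_1, _2 and _3, "Set I") are transcribed as separate RNAs rather than as one processed array. In each unit the Streptococcus pyogenes scaffold is detected only as two fragments, a tracrRNA portion and a short gRNA scaffold portion, separated by unannotated sequence. This pattern is consistent with a scaffold modified by inserted sequences, presumably the "dual-MTS" elements named in the insert, although the record does not define them or give the spacer sequences. A short lac operator match follows each cassette, probably carried along with the repeated cloning unit.

The associated publication title describes a CRISPR/dual-FRET molecular beacon method for live-cell imaging of non-repetitive genomic loci. The plasmid therefore appears intended to supply several beacon-targetable guides to a single locus. No Cas9 or dCas9 coding sequence is present, so that component would have to come from elsewhere.
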