Addgene plasmid #162762: pGEM-sgMUC4_dual-MTS-3x-Set I
Purpose: Separately expressing 3 unique sgMUC4_dual-MTS (SetI)
Depositing lab: Antony K Chen. Depositing organization: Peking University. Publication: CRISPR/dual-FRET molecular beacon for sensitive live-cell imaging of non-repetitive genomic loci. Mao S, Ying Y, Wu X, Krueger CJ, Chen AK. Nucleic Acids Res. 2019 Nov 18;47(20):e131. doi: 10.1093/nar/gkz752. PubMed 31504824.
Backbone
  Vector backbone: pGEM-11zf(+)
  Vector type: Mammalian Expression
Growth in bacteria
  Bacterial resistance: Ampicillin, 100 μg/mL
  Growth temperature: 30°C
  Growth strain: NEB Stable
  Copy number: High Copy
Gene/Insert
  Gene/Insert name: sgMUC4_dual-MTS_1; sgMUC4_dual-MTS_2; sgMUC4_dual-MTS_3
  gRNA/shRNA sequence: Unspecified
  Species: H. sapiens (human)
  Promoter: U6
  Cloning method: Restriction Enzyme; 5′ cloning site unknown (unknown if destroyed); 3′ cloning site unknown (unknown if destroyed)
  Sequencing primers: 5′ M13F; 3′ SP6
Terms and licenses: Academic/Nonprofit Terms; Industry Terms: Not Available to Industry
How to cite: pGEM-sgMUC4_dual-MTS-3x-Set I was a gift from Antony K Chen (Addgene plasmid # 162762 ; http://n2t.net/addgene:162762 ; RRID:Addgene_162762)
